Addgene plasmid #74384: pQCXIB Flag MFF WT
Purpose: Retroviral expression vector containing Flag tagged WT MFF isoform 5
Depositing lab: Reuben Shaw. Depositing organization: Salk Institute for Biological Studies. Publication: Metabolism. AMP-activated protein kinase mediates mitochondrial fission in response to energy stress. Toyama EQ, Herzig S, Courchet J, Lewis TL Jr, Loson OC, Hellberg K, Young NP, Chen H, Polleux F, Chan DC, Shaw RJ. Science. 2016 Jan 15;351(6270):275-81. doi: 10.1126/science.aab4138. PubMed 26816379.
Backbone
  Vector backbone: pQCXIB CMV/TO DEST (w320-1)
  Backbone manufacturer: Addgene plasmid 17400
  Vector type: Mammalian Expression, Retroviral
  Selectable markers: Blasticidin
Growth in bacteria
  Bacterial resistance: Ampicillin, 100 μg/mL
  Growth temperature: 30°C
  Growth strain: NEB Stable
  Copy number: Unknown
Gene/Insert
  Gene/Insert name: Flag-MFF (alt name: Q9GZY8-5)
  Species: H. sapiens (human)
  Entrez Gene: MFF (a.k.a. C2orf33, EMPF2, GL004)
  Tag / fusion protein: Flag (N terminal on insert)
  Cloning method: Gateway Cloning
  Sequencing primers: 5′ Harper-mscv; 3′ pCDH-rev
Terms and licenses: Academic/Nonprofit Terms; Industry Terms: Not Available to Industry
How to cite: pQCXIB Flag MFF WT was a gift from Reuben Shaw (Addgene plasmid # 74384 ; http://n2t.net/addgene:74384 ; RRID:Addgene_74384)
