[The description below was written by a language model from this plasmid's Addgene catalogue record.]
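Description:
pQCXIB Flag MFF WT is a retroviral mammalian expression plasmid built on the pQCXIB CMV/TO DEST Gateway destination backbone. It is propagated in bacteria under ampicillin selection, and it carries a blasticidin marker for selecting transduced mammalian cells. The record does not include a feature table, so individual elements such as the LTRs, packaging signal and bacterial origin are not itemised. The backbone name suggests a CMV promoter with tetracycline operator sites (CMV/TO) driving the insert. In the pQCXI vector series the "I" conventionally denotes an IRES that links the gene of interest to the resistance gene on one transcript. Neither detail is explicitly confirmed in the catalogue fields.

The insert is wild-type human MFF (mitochondrial fission factor), specifically isoform 5, carrying an N-terminal Flag epitope tag for detection or immunoprecipitation. It was introduced by Gateway recombination, so att recombination scars are expected to flank the coding sequence. As a retroviral vector, the plasmid is meant to be transfected into packaging cells to produce virus that integrates the expression cassette into target cells, giving stable blasticidin-selectable expression of Flag-MFF. If the tet operator sites are present, expression would be constitutive in ordinary cells and repressible or inducible in cells expressing the Tet repressor.

The associated publication concerns AMP-activated protein kinase driving mitochondrial fission in response to energy stress. This construct therefore most plausibly serves as the wild-type reference for expressing or reconstituting MFF in studies of mitochondrial dynamics, although the record does not describe specific experiments or any mutant counterparts.
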