>Addgene plasmid #74384 | pQCXIB Flag MFF WT | addgene partial sequence | sequence record 142178 | Harper-mscv 5'-CAGCCCTCACTCCTTCTCTAGG-3'
AGCTTGGGAGTTCCGCTTACATAACTTACGGTAAATGGCCCGCCTGGCTGACCGCCCAACGACCCCCGCC
CATTGACGTCAATAATGACGTATGTTCCCATAGTAACGCCAATAGGGACTTTCCATTGACGTCAATGGGT
GGAGTATTTACGGTAAACTGCCCACTTGGCAGTACATCAAGTGTATCATATGCCAAGTACGCCCCCTATT
GACGTCAATGACGGTAAATGGCCCGCCTGGCATTATGCCCAGTACATGACCTTATGGGACTTTCCTACTT
GGCAGTACATCTACGTATTAGTCATCGCTATTACCATGGTGATGCGGTTTTGGCAGTACATCAATGGGCG
TGGATAGCGGTTTGACTCACGGGGATTTCCAAGTCTCCACCCCATTGACGTCAATGGGAGTTTGTTTTGG
CACCAAAATCAACGGGACTTTCCAAAATGTCGTAACAACTCCGCCCCATTGACGCAAATGGGCGGTAGGC
GTGTACGGTGGGAGGTCTATATAAGCAGAGCTCTCCCTATCAGTGATAGAGATCTCCCTATCAGTGATAG
AGATCGTCGACTAGTCCAGTGTGGTGGAATTCTGCAGATATCAACAAGTTTGTACAAAAAAGCAGGCTTC
ACCATGGATTACAAGGACGACGATGACAAGGGCGGATCTATGGCAGAAATTAGTCGAATTCAGTACGAAA
TGGAATATACTGAAGGCATTAGTCAGCGAATGAGGGTCCCAGAAAAGTTAAAAGTAGCACCGCCAAACGC
TGACCTGGAACAAGGATTCCAAGAAGGAGTTCCAAATGCTAGTGTGATAATGCAAGTTCCGGAGAGGATT
GTTGTA
