>Addgene plasmid #74384 | pQCXIB Flag MFF WT | addgene partial sequence | sequence record 146539 | hMFF-F 5'-taatgcaagttccggagagg-3'
GGAATGAGAGTTTCATTTTCAGACCAGCAGATCTTGACCTTATTCAGTCAACTCCCTTTAAACCCCTGGC
ACTGAAAACACCACCTCGTGTACTTACGCTGAGTGAAAGACCACTAGATTTTCTGGATTTAGAAAGACCT
CCTACAACCCCTCAAAATGAAGAAATCCGAGCAGTTGGCAGACTAAAAAGAGAGCGGTCTATGAGTGAAA
ATGCTGTTCGCCAAAATGGACAGCTGGTCAGAAATGATTCTCTACCTGTGTTGCGTGGTGGGTCTGCTGC
CGCCACTTCTAATCCTCATCATGACAACGTCAGGTATGGCATTTCAAATATAGATACAACCATTGAAGGA
ACGTCAGATGACCTGACTGTTGTAGATGCAGCTTCACTAAGACGACAGATAATCAAACTAAATAGACGTC
TACAACTTCTGGAAGAGGAGAACAAAGAACGTGCTAAAAGAGAAATGGTCATGTATTCAATTACTGTAGC
TTTCTGGCTGCTTAATAGCTGGCTCTGGTTTCGCCGCTAGGACCCAGCTTTCTTGTACAAAGTGGTTGAT
ATCCAGCACAGTGGCGACCGGTAGGCCTCGTACGCTTAATTAACGGATCCGGGAATTCCGCCC
